>Addgene plasmid #244321 | pAAVLINKv1-pCALM1-Cre-3'-ATP10A-FLAG | addgene full sequence | sequence record 491869 | Addgene NGS Result
CCTGCAGGCAGCTGCGCGCTCGCTCGCTCACTGAGGCCGCCCGGGCGTCGGGCGACCTTTGGTCGCCCGG
CCTCAGTGAGCGAGCGAGCGCGCAGAGAGGGAGTGGCCAACTCCATCACTAGGGGTTCCTGCGGCCGCAC
GCGTCGCTCTGCGCGAGGCGGCTCCGCCGCGGCGGAGGGATACGGCGCACCATATATATATCGCGGGGCG
CAGACTCGCGCTCCGGCAGTGGTGCTGGGAGTGTCGTGGACGCCGTGCCGTTACTCGTACGCCACCATGT
CCAATTTACTGACCGTACACCAAAATTTGCCTGCATTACCGGTCGATGCAACGAGTGATGAGGTTCGCAA
GAACCTGATGGACATGTTCAGGGATCGCCAGGCGTTTTCTGAGCATACCTGGAAAATGCTTCTGTCCGTT
TGCCGGTCGTGGGCGGCATGGTGCAAGTTGAATAACCGGAAATGGTTTCCCGCAGAACCTGAAGATGTTC
GCGATTATCTTCTATATCTTCAGGCGCGCGGTCTGGCAGTAAAAACCATCCAGCAACATTTGGGCCAGCT
AAACATGCTTCATCGTCGGTCCGGGCTGCCACGACCAAGTGACAGCAATGCTGTTTCACTGGTTATGCGG
CGGATCCGAAAAGAAAACGTTGATGCCGGTGAACGTGCAAAACAGGCTCTAGCGTTCGAACGCACTGATT
TCGACCAGGTTCGTTCACTCATGGAAAATAGCGATCGCTGCCAGGATATACGTAATCTGGCATTTCTGGG
GATTGCTTATAACACCCTGTTACGTATAGCCGAAATTGCCAGGATCAGGGTTAAAGATATCTCACGTACT
GACGGTGGGAGAATGTTAATCCATATTGGCAGAACGAAAACGCTGGTTAGCACCGCAGGTGTAGAGAAGG
CACTTAGCCTGGGGGTAACTAAACTGGTCGAGCGATGGATTTCCGTCTCTGGTGTAGCTGATGATCCGAA
TAACTACCTGTTTTGCCGGGTCAGAAAAAATGGTGTTGCCGCGCCATCTGCCACCAGCCAGCTATCAACT
CGCGCCCTGGAAGGGATTTTTGAAGCAACTCATCGATTGATTTACGGCGCTAAGGATGACTCTGGTCAGA
GATACCTGGCCTGGTCTGGACACAGTGCCCGTGTCGGAGCCGCGCGAGATATGGCCCGCGCTGGAGTTTC
AATACCGGAGATCATGCAAGCTGGTGGCTGGACCAATGTAAATATTGTAATGAACTATATCCGTAACCTG
GATAGTGAAACAGGGGCAATGGTGCGCCTGCTGGAAGATGGCGATTAGGTAAGTATCAAGGTTACAAGAC
AGGTTTAAGGAGACCAATAACTAGTATAACTTCGTATAGGATACTTTATAGCAATTTATGAAACTGGGCT
TGTCGAGACAGAGAAGACTCTTGCGTTTCTGATAGGCACCTATTGGTCTTACTGACATCCACTTTGCCTT
TCTCTCCACAGGGGGCCGACTCAGTGGTCATGGATCTCCTGCAGCCCTGCTCTTCAGTTGACGCCAGAGG
GAGGCATCAAAAAAAGATTCGGAGCAAAACTCAGAATTACCTCAACGTGTATGCGGCGGAAGGCCTGCGC
ACCTTGTGCATCGCCAAGAGAGTTCTGAGTAAAGAAGAGTATGCCTGCTGGTTGCAAAGCCACCTAGAAG
CCGAATCCTCCCTGGAAAACAGCGAGGAGCTCCTCTTCCAGTCTGCCATTCGCCTGGAGACCAACCTGCA
CTTGTTAGGTGCCACTGGGATTGAAGACCGCCTGCAGGACGGAGTCCCTGAAACTATTTCTAAATTGCGT
CAAGCGGGCCTGCAGATTTGGGTTCTCACTGGTGACAAACAAGAAACAGCTGTCAACATTGCATATGCCT
GCAAACTGCTGGACCACGACGAGGAGGTCATCACCCTGAATGCCACCTCCCAGGAGGCGTGTGCAGCCCT
GCTAGACCAGTGCCTATGCTACGTGCAGTCCAGAGGCCTCCAGAGAGCCCCTGAGAAGACCAAGGGCAAA
GTGAGCATGAGGTTCTCCTCTCTCTGCCCACCCTCCACGTCCACTGCCTCTGGCCGCAGACCCAGCCTCG
TGATCGATGGGAGAAGCCTGGCCTACGCTCTCGAGAAAAACCTGGAGGACAAATTCCTCTTCCTTGCCAA
GCAGTGCCGCTCCGTCCTCTGCTGTCGGTCGACGCCTCTGCAGAAGAGCATGGTGGTGAAGCTGGTGCGG
AGCAAGCTCAAGGCCATGACCCTGGCCATAGGTGATGGAGCCAATGATGTCAGCATGATCCAGGTGGCAG
ATGTGGGTGTGGGAATCTCCGGCCAGGAGGGTATGCAGGCAGTGATGGCCAGCGACTTTGCAGTGCCGAA
ATTCCGATACCTGGAGAGGCTCTTGATTCTTCACGGGCATTGGTGCTACTCCCGACTTGCCAACATGGTG
CTGTACTTCTTCTACAAAAACACAATGTTCGTGGGCCTCCTGTTTTGGTTCCAGTTTTTCTGTGGCTTCT
CTGCATCTACCATGATTGACCAGTGGTATCTAATCTTCTTTAATCTGCTCTTCTCGTCACTTCCCCCGCT
CGTGACTGGGGTGCTGGACAGGGATGTGCCAGCCAATGTGCTGCTGACCAACCCGCAGCTCTACAAGAGT
GGCCAGAACATGGAGGAATACCGGCCACGAACGTTCTGGTTTAACATGGCCGACGCCGCCTTCCAGAGCC
TGGTTTGCTTTTCCATTCCTTACCTGGCCTACTATGACTCGAACGTGGACCTGTTTACCTGGGGGACCCC
TATTGTGACAATCGCGCTGCTCACTTTCCTGCTCCACCTGGGCATTGAAACCAAAACCTGGACCTGGCTC
AACTGGATAACGTGTGGCTTCAGTGTCCTTTTGTTTTTCACCGTGGCTTTGATTTACAATGCGTCTTGTG
CCACGTGCTATCCTCCGTCCAACCCTTACTGGACTATGCAAGCCTTACTGGGTGACCCAGTGTTTTACTT
GACTTGCCTGATGACGCCTGTCGCTGCACTGCTGCCCAGATTGTTTTTCAGATCCCTCCAGGGGAGGGTT
TTCCCCACACAACTTCAGCTGGCACGTCAGTTGACCAGGAAGTCCCCCAGGAGATGCAGTGCTCCCAAAG
AGACCTTTGCTCAGGGACGCCTCCCGAAGGACTCGGGAACCGAGCACTCATCAGGGAGGACAGTCAAGAC
CTCTGTGCCCCTGTCCCAGCCTTCTTGGCACACACAGCAGCCGGTCTGCTCCCTGGAGGCCAGCGGGGAG
CCCAGCACAGTGGACATGAGCATGCCAGTGAGGGAGCACACCCTGCTGGAGGGGCTGAGCGCACCGGCCC
CCATGTCCTCTGCGCCAGGGGAGGCTGTCCTGAGGAGTCCAGGAGGGTGTCCTGAGGAGTCCAAGGTGAG
AGCTGCCAGCACCGGCAGGGTGACCCCCCTGTCTTCCCTCTTCAGCCTGCCTACCTTCAGCTTACTCAAC
TGGATTTCCTCCTGGTCGCTGGTCAGCAGGCTGGGGAGTGTCTTACAGTTCTCCCGGACGGAGCAGCTTG
CAGATGGACAAGCGGGACGTGGACTTCCTGTCCAGCCCCACTCAGGCCGATCAGGACTTCAAGGGCCAGA
CCACAGACTACTTATAGGAGCATCTTCAAGGCGGTCACAGTGTACAGACTACAAAGACCATGACGGTGAT
TATAAAGATCATGACATCGACTACAAGGATGACGATGACAAGTAACTCGAGATAATCAACCTCTGGATTA
CAAAATTTGTGAAAGATTGACTGGTATTCTTAACTATGTTGCTCCTTTTACGCTATGTGGATACGCTGCT
TTAATGCCTTTGTATCATGCTATTGCTTCCCGTATGGCTTTCATTTTCTCCTCCTTGTATAAATCCTGGT
TAGTTCTTGCCACGGCGGAACTCATCGCCGCCTGCCTTGCCCGCTGCTGGACAGGGGCTCGGCTGTTGGG
CACTGACAATTCCGTGGTGTTTATTTGTGAAATTTGTGATGCTATTGCTTTATTTGTAACCATCTAGCTT
TATTTGTGAAATTTGTGATGCTATTGCTTTATTTGTAACCATTATAAGCTGCAATAAACAAGTTAACAAC
AACAATTGCATTCATTTTATGTTTCAGGTTCAGGGGGAGATGTGGGAGGTTTTTTAAAGATCTGGAGACC
GGTGTGGCACGTGCGGACCGAGCGGCCGCAGGAACCCCTAGTGATGGAGTTGGCCACTCCCTCTCTGCGC
GCTCGCTCGCTCACTGAGGCCGGGCGACCAAAGGTCGCCCGACGCCCGGGCTTTGCCCGGGCGGCCTCAG
TGAGCGAGCGAGCGCGCAGCTGCCTGCAGGGGCGCCTGATGCGGTATTTTCTCCTTACGCATCTGTGCGG
TATTTCACACCGCATA
[95 nt withheld, positions 4427-4521]
T
[46 nt withheld, positions 4523-4568]
C
[141 nt withheld, positions 4570-4710]
CCTTTGACGTTGGAGTCCACGTTCTTT
[37 nt withheld, positions 4738-4774]
ACTCTATCTCGGGCTATTCTTTTGATTTATAAGGGATTTTGCCGATTTCGGTCTATTGGTTAAAAAATGA
GCTGATTTAACAAAAATTTAACGCGAATTTTAACAAAATATTAACGTTTACAATTTTATGGTGCACTCTC
AGTACAATCTGCTCTGATGCCGCATAGTTAAGCCAGCCCCGACACCCGCCAACACCCGCTGACGCGCCCT
GACGGGCTTGTCTGCTCCCGGCATCCGCTTACAGACAAGCTGTGACCGTCTCCGGGAGCTGCATGTGTCA
GAGGTTTTCACCGTCATCACCGAAACGCGCGAGACGAAAGGGCCTCGTGATACGCCTATTTTTATAGGTT
AATGTCATGATAATAATGGTTTCTTAGACGTCAGGTGGCACTTTTCGGGGAAATGTGCGCGGAACCCCTA
TTTGTTTATTTTTCTAAATACATTCAAATATGTATCCGCTCATGAGACAATAACCCTGATAAATGCTTCA
ATAATATTGAAAAAGGAAGAGTATGAGTATTCAACATTTCCGTGTCGCCCTTATTCCCTTTTTTGCGGCA
TTTTGCCTTCCTGTTTTTGCTCACCCAGAAACGCTGGTGAAAGTAAAAGATGCTGAAGATCAGTTGGGTG
CACGAGTGGGTTACATCGAACTGGATCTCAACAGCGGTAAGATCCTTGAGAGTTTTCGCCCCGAAGAACG
TTTTCCAATGATGAGCACTTTTAAAGTTCTGCTATGTGGCGCGGTATTATCCCGTATTGACGCCGGGCAA
GAGCAACTCGGTCGCCGCATACACTATTCTCAGAATGACTTGGTTGAGTACTCACCAGTCACAGAAAAGC
ATCTTACGGATGGCATGACAGTAAGAGAATTATGCAGTGCTGCCATAACCATGAGTGATAACACTGCGGC
CAACTTACTTCTGACAACGATCGGAGGACCGAAGGAGCTAACCGCTTTTTTGCACAACATGGGGGATCAT
GTAACTCGCCTTGATCGTTGGGAACCGGAGCTGAATGAAGCCATACCAAACGACGAGCGTGACACCACGA
TGCCTGTAGCAATGGCAACAACGTTGCGCAAACTATTAACTGGCGAACTACTTACTCTAGCTTCCCGGCA
ACAATTAATAGACTGGATGGAGGCGGATAAAGTTGCAGGACCACTTCTGCGCTCGGCCCTTCCGGCTGGC
TGGTTTATTGCTGATAAATCTGGAGCCGGTGAGCGTGGGTCTCGCGGTATCATTGCAGCACTGGGGCCAG
ATGGTAAGCCCTCCCGTATCGTAGTTATCTACACGACGGGGAGTCAGGCAACTATGGATGAACGAAATAG
ACAGATCGCTGAGATAGGTGCCTCACTGATTAAGCATTGGTAACTGTCAGACCAAGTTTACTCATATATA
CTTTAGATTGATTTAAAACTTCATTTTTAATTTAAAAGGATCTAGGTGAAGATCCTTTTTGATAATCTCA
TGACCAAAATCCCTTAACGTGAGTTTTCGTTCCACTGAGCGTCAGACCCCGTAGAAAAGATCAAAGGATC
TTCTTGAGATCCTTTTTTTCTGCGCGTAATCTGCTGCTTGCAAACAAAAAAACCACCGCTACCAGCGGTG
GTTTGTTTGCCGGATCAAGAGCTACCAACTCTTTTTCCGAAGGTAACTGGCTTCAGCAGAGCGCAGATAC
CAAATACTGTTCTTCTAGTGTAGCCGTAGTTAGGCCACCACTTCAAGAACTCTGTAGCACCGCCTACATA
CCTCGCTCTGCTAATCCTGTTACCAGTGGCTGCTGCCAGTGGCGATAAGTCGTGTCTTACCGGGTTGGAC
TCAAGACGATAGTTACCGGATAAGGCGCAGCGGTCGGGCTGAACGGGGGGTTCGTGCACACAGCCCAGCT
TGGAGCGAACGACCTACACCGAACTGAGATACCTACAGCGTGAGCTATGAGAAAGCGCCACGCTTCCCGA
AGGGAGAAAGGCGGACAGGTATCCGGTAAGCGGCAGGGTCGGAACAGGAGAGCGCACGAGGGAGCTTCCA
GGGGGAAACGCCTGGTATCTTTATAGTCCTGTCGGGTTTCGCCACCTCTGACTTGAGCGTCGATTTTTGT
GATGCTCGTCAGGGGGGCGGAGCCTATGGAAAAACGCCAGCAACGCGGCCTTTTTACGGTTCCTGGCCTT
TTGCTGGCCTTTTGCTCACATGT
Features (pLannotate 1.2.2; 20 found; start..end, strand, type, name):
     12..39      +  repeat_region  AAV2 ITR (fragment): inverted terminal repeat of adeno-associated virus serotype 2 inverted
     68..95      +  repeat_region  AAV2 ITR (fragment): inverted terminal repeat of adeno-associated virus serotype 2 inverted
    277..1305    +  CDS            cre: RECR_BPP1 - Experimental evidence at protein level: Swiss-Prot protein existence level 1. Catalyzes site-specific recombination between two 34-base- pair LOXP sites. Its role is to maintain the phage genome as a monomeric unit-copy plasmid in the lysogenic state. From Escherichia phage P1 (Bacteriophage P1).
   1309..1349    +  intron         chimeric intron (fragment): chimera between introns from human β-globin and immunoglobulin heavy chain genes
   1356..1380    +  protein_bind   lox2272 (fragment): Cre-mediated recombination occurs in the 8-bp core sequence (GGATACTT). lox2272 sites are compatible with each other, but incompatible with loxP or loxN sites (Lee and Saito, 1988). Cre recombinase
   1390..1481    +  intron         chimeric intron (fragment): chimera between introns from human β-globin and immunoglobulin heavy chain genes
   1479..3680    +  CDS            ATP10A (fragment): AT10A_HUMAN - Also known as ATP10C, ATPVA, ATPVC, KIAA0566. Experimental evidence at protein level: Swiss-Prot protein existence level 1. Catalytic component of P4-ATPase flippase complex, which catalyzes the hydrolysis of ATP coupled to the transport of phosphatidylcholine (PC) from the outer to the inner leaflet of the plasma membrane (PubMed:25947375, PubMed:29599178, PubMed:30530492). Initiates inward plasma membrane bending and recruitment of Bin/amphiphysin/Rvs (BAR) domain-containing proteins involved in membrane tubulation and cell trafficking (PubMed:29599178). Facilitates ITGB1/beta1
   3687..3752    +  CDS            3xFLAG: three tandem FLAG® epitope tags, followed by an enterokinase cleavage site
   3764..3921    +  misc_feature   WPRE (fragment): woodchuck hepatitis virus posttranscriptional regulatory element
   3927..4011    +  misc_feature   WPRE (fragment): woodchuck hepatitis virus posttranscriptional regulatory element
   4010..4053    -  polyA_signal   SV40 poly(A) signal (fragment): SV40 polyadenylation signal
   4057..4124    -  polyA_signal   SV40 poly(A) signal (fragment): SV40 polyadenylation signal
   4230..4370    +  repeat_region  AAV2 ITR: inverted terminal repeat of adeno-associated virus serotype 2 inverted
   4375..4426    -  misc_feature   bom (fragment): basis of mobility region from pBR322
   4445..4900    +  rep_origin     f1 ori (sequence partly withheld): f1 bacteriophage origin of replication; arrow indicates direction of (+) strand synthesis
   4901..4950    -  misc_feature   bom (fragment): basis of mobility region from pBR322
   5052..5087    -  CDS            rop (fragment): Rop protein, which maintains plasmids at low copy number; rop
   5182..5286    +  promoter       AmpR promoter: bla
   5287..6147    +  CDS            AmpR: β-lactamase; bla; confers resistance to ampicillin, carbenicillin, and related antibiotics
   6318..6906    +  rep_origin     ori: high-copy-number ColE1/pMB1/pBR322/pUC origin of replication
