[The description below was written by a language model from this plasmid's Addgene catalogue record and pLannotate feature annotations shown in this document.]
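Description:
pAAVLINKv1-pCALM1-Cre-3'-ATP10A-FLAG is an AAV transfer plasmid built on the pAAV-MCS2 backbone and serves as the 3' half of a two-vector AAVLINK set for delivering human ATP10A, a coding sequence too large to fit comfortably in a single AAV genome alongside its regulatory elements. The 6,967-nt plasmid is propagated in E. coli at high copy from a ColE1/pUC-type origin with ampicillin selection (AmpR under its own promoter), and it also carries an f1 origin. The payload lies between AAV2 inverted terminal repeats, which allow it to be packaged into recombinant AAV. The left ITR is annotated only as short fragments, whereas the right one is detected intact.

Reading from the left ITR, the cassette begins with a Cre recombinase coding sequence, which the catalogue entry indicates is driven by the CALM1 promoter, although the feature table does not annotate that promoter. Cre is followed by pieces of a chimeric β-globin/immunoglobulin intron that bracket a lox2272 site, and then by a C-terminal fragment of ATP10A of about 2.2 kb fused to a 3xFLAG tag. Truncated WPRE segments and SV40 polyadenylation sequence, annotated as fragments on the reverse strand, close the unit.

This layout suggests that Cre made from this vector recombines its lox2272 site with a compatible site on the partner 5' vector. That would join the two genomes so that the lox scar sits inside an intron and is spliced out, producing a full-length, FLAG-tagged transcript for the P4-ATPase phospholipid flippase. The record does not describe the matching 5' plasmid and refers to the associated publication for it.
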