Addgene plasmid #244321: pAAVLINKv1-pCALM1-Cre-3'-ATP10A-FLAG
Purpose: 3' AAVLINK plasmid for ATP10A expression
Depositing lab: Zhonghua Lu. Depositing organization: Shenzhen Institute of Advanced Technology (SIAT), Chinese Academy of Sciences. Publication: AAVLINK: A potent DNA-recombination method for large cargo delivery in gene therapy. Lin J, Lin Y, Liu N, Cao W, Zhang J, Wen S, Zhang Y, Liao W, Hong Z, Lin Y, Liu Q, Liu H, Li Q, Chen B, Li M, Luo Z, Yang L, Yang Y, Zheng SH, Wang Y, Chu H, Hu Y, Qin Y, Luo BX, Tian S, Chen Y, Yan T, Yang L, Wang H, Liu T, Jiang Y, Lu Z. Cell. 2026 Feb 5;189(3):969-986.e17. doi: 10.1016/j.cell.2025.12.039. Epub 2026 Jan 27. PubMed 41605211.
Backbone
  Vector backbone: pAAV-MCS2
  Backbone manufacturer: Steve Jackson (Addgene # 46954)
  Vector type: AAV
Growth in bacteria
  Bacterial resistance: Ampicillin, 100 μg/mL
  Growth temperature: 37°C
  Growth strain: NEB Stable
  Copy number: High Copy
Gene/Insert
  Gene/Insert name: ATP10A
  Species: H. sapiens (human)
  Entrez Gene: ATP10A (a.k.a. ATPVA, ATPVC, ATP10C, KIAA0566)
  Promoter: pCALM1
  Tag / fusion protein: FLAG (C terminal on insert)
  Cloning method: Restriction Enzyme; 5′ cloning site unknown (unknown if destroyed)
Terms and licenses: Academic/Nonprofit Terms; Industry Terms: Not Available to Industry
Depositor comments: See publication for corresponding AAV Link vectors.
How to cite: pAAVLINKv1-pCALM1-Cre-3'-ATP10A-FLAG was a gift from Zhonghua Lu (Addgene plasmid # 244321 ; http://n2t.net/addgene:244321 ; RRID:Addgene_244321)
